>Addgene plasmid #142371 | TFORF1307 | addgene full sequence | sequence record 397179 | Addgene NGS Result
TTAATGTAGTCTTATGCAATACTCTTGTAGTCTTGCAACATGGTAACGATGAGTTAGCAACATGCCTTAC
AAGGAGAGAAAAAGCACCGTGCATGCCGATTGGTGGAAGTAAGGTGGTACGATCGTGCCTTATTAGGAAG
GCAACAGACGGGTCTGACATGGATTGGACGAACCACTGAATTGCCGCATTGCAGAGATATTGTATTTAAG
TGCCTAGCTCGATACATAAACGGGTCTCTCTGGTTAGACCAGATCTGAGCCTGGGAGCTCTCTGGCTAAC
TAGGGAACCCACTGCTTAAGCCTCAATAAAGCTTGCCTTGAGTGCTTCAAGTAGTGTGTGCCCGTCTGTT
GTGTGACTCTGGTAACTAGAGATCCCTCAGACCCTTTTAGTCAGTGTGGAAAATCTCTAGCAGTGGCGCC
CGAACAGGGACTTGAAAGCGAAAGGGAAACCAGAGGAGCTCTCTCGACGCAGGACTCGGCTTGCTGAAGC
GCGCACGGCAAGAGGCGAGGGGCGGCGACTGGTGAGTACGCCAAAAATTTTGACTAGCGGAGGCTAGAAG
GAGAGAGATGGGTGCGAGAGCGTCAGTATTAAGCGGGGGAGAATTAGATCGCGATGGGAAAAAATTCGGT
TAAGGCCAGGGGGAAAGAAAAAATATAAATTAAAACATATAGTATGGGCAAGCAGGGAGCTAGAACGATT
CGCAGTTAATCCTGGCCTGTTAGAAACATCAGAAGGCTGTAGACAAATACTGGGACAGCTACAACCATCC
CTTCAGACAGGATCAGAAGAACTTAGATCATTATATAATACAGTAGCAACCCTCTATTGTGTGCATCAAA
GGATAGAGATAAAAGACACCAAGGAAGCTTTAGACAAGATAGAGGAAGAGCAAAACAAAAGTAAGACCAC
CGCACAGCAAGCGGCCGCTGATCTTCAGACCTGGAGGAGGAGATATGAGGGACAATTGGAGAAGTGAATT
ATATAAATATAAAGTAGTAAAAATTGAACCATTAGGAGTAGCACCCACCAAGGCAAAGAGAAGAGTGGTG
CAGAGAGAAAAAAGAGCAGTGGGAATAGGAGCTTTGTTCCTTGGGTTCTTGGGAGCAGCAGGAAGCACTA
TGGGCGCAGCGTCAATGACGCTGACGGTACAGGCCAGACAATTATTGTCTGGTATAGTGCAGCAGCAGAA
CAATTTGCTGAGGGCTATTGAGGCGCAACAGCATCTGTTGCAACTCACAGTCTGGGGCATCAAGCAGCTC
CAGGCAAGAATCCTGGCTGTGGAAAGATACCTAAAGGATCAACAGCTCCTGGGGATTTGGGGTTGCTCTG
GAAAACTCATTTGCACCACTGCTGTGCCTTGGAATGCTAGTTGGAGTAATAAATCTCTGGAACAGATTTG
GAATCACACGACCTGGATGGAGTGGGACAGAGAAATTAACAATTACACAAGCTTAATACACTCCTTAATT
GAAGAATCGCAAAACCAGCAAGAAAAGAATGAACAAGAATTATTGGAATTAGATAAATGGGCAAGTTTGT
GGAATTGGTTTAACATAACAAATTGGCTGTGGTATATAAAATTATTCATAATGATAGTAGGAGGCTTGGT
AGGTTTAAGAATAGTTTTTGCTGTACTTTCTATAGTGAATAGAGTTAGGCAGGGATATTCACCATTATCG
TTTCAGACCCACCTCCCAACCCCGAGGGGACCCATGCATTGCATCTCAATTAGTCAGCAACCAGGTGTGG
AAAGTCCCCAGGCTCCCCAGCAGGCAGAAGTATGCAAAGCATGCGTCTCAATTAGTCAGCAACCATAGTC
CCGCCCCTAACTCCGCCCATCCCGCCCCTAACTCCGCCCAGTTCCGCCCATTCTCCGCCCCATGGCTGAC
TAATTTTTTTTATTTATGCAGAGGCCGAGGCCGCCTCGGCCTCTGAGCTATTCCAGAAGTAGTGAGGAGG
CTTTTTTGGAGGCCTAGGCTTTTGCAAAAAGCTTTCTAGAGGTACCACCGGAGCTTACCATGACCGAGTA
CAAGCCCACGGTGCGCCTCGCCACCCGCGACGACGTCCCCAGGGCCGTACGCACCCTCGCCGCCGCGTTC
GCCGACTACCCCGCCACGCGCCACACCGTCGATCCGGACCGCCACATCGAGCGGGTCACCGAGCTGCAAG
AACTCTTCCTCACGCGCGTCGGGCTCGACATCGGCAAGGTGTGGGTCGCGGACGACGGCGCCGCCGTGGC
GGTCTGGACCACGCCGGAGAGCGTCGAAGCGGGGGCGGTGTTCGCCGAGATCGGCCCGCGCATGGCCGAG
TTGAGCGGTTCCCGGCTGGCCGCGCAGCAACAGATGGAAGGCCTCCTGGCGCCGCACCGGCCCAAGGAGC
CCGCGTGGTTCCTGGCCACCGTCGGCGTCTCGCCCGACCACCAGGGCAAGGGTCTGGGCAGCGCCGTCGT
GCTCCCCGGAGTGGAGGCGGCCGAGCGCGCCGGGGTGCCCGCCTTCCTGGAGACCTCCGCGCCCCGCAAC
CTCCCCTTCTACGAGCGGCTCGGCTTCACCGTCACCGCCGACGTCGAGGTGCCCGAAGGACCGCGCACCT
GGTGCATGACCCGCAAGCCCGGTGCCAGTTAACGAATTCTAGATCTTGAGACAAATGGCAGTATTCATCC
ACAATTTTAAAAGAAAAGGGGGGATTGGGGGGTACAGTGCAGGGGAAAGAATAGTAGACATAATAGCAAC
AGACATACAAACTAAAGAATTACAAAAACAAATTACAAAAATTCAAAATTTTCGGGTTTATTACAGGGAC
AGCAGAGATCCACTTTGGCGCCGGCTCGAGGCCTGCAGGTGCAAAGATGGATAAAGTTTTAAACAGAGAG
GAATCTTTGCAGCTAATGGACCTTCTAGGTCTTGAAAGGAGTGGGAATTGGCTCCGGTGCCCGTCAGTGG
GCAGAGCGCACATCGCCCACAGTCCCCGAGAAGTTGGGGGGAGGGGTCGGCAATTGAACCGGTGCCTAGA
GAAGGTGGCGCGGGGTAAACTGGGAAAGTGATGTCGTGTACTGGCTCCGCCTTTTTCCCGAGGGTGGGGG
AGAACCGTATATAAGTGCAGTAGTCGCCGTGAACGTTCTTTTTCGCAACGGGTTTGCCGCCAGAACACAG
GTAAGTGCCGTGTGTGGTTCCCGCGGGCCTGGCCTCTTTACGGGTTATGGCCCTTGCGTGCCTTGAATTA
CTTCCACCTGGCTGCAGTACGTGATTCTTGATCCCGAGCTTCGGGTTGGAAGTGGGTGGGAGAGTTCGAG
GCCTTGCGCTTAAGGAGCCCCTTCGCCTCGTGCTTGAGTTGAGGCCTGGCCTGGGCGCTGGGGCCGCCGC
GTGCGAATCTGGTGGCACCTTCGCGCCTGTCTCGCTGCTTTCGATAAGTCTCTAGCCATTTAAAATTTTT
GATGACCTGCTGCGACGCTTTTTTTCTGGCAAGATAGTCTTGTAAATGCGGGCCAAGATCTGCACACTGG
TATTTCGGTTTTTGGGGCCGCGGGCGGCGACGGGGCCCGTGCGTCCCAGCGCACATGTTCGGCGAGGCGG
GGCCTGCGAGCGCGGCCACCGAGAATCGGACGGGGGTAGTCTCAAGCTGGCCGGCCTGCTCTGGTGCCTG
GCCTCGCGCCGCCGTGTATCGCCCCGCCCTGGGCGGCAAGGCTGGCCCGGTCGGCACCAGTTGCGTGAGC
GGAAAGATGGCCGCTTCCCGGCCCTGCTGCAGGGAGCTCAAAATGGAGGACGCGGCGCTCGGGAGAGCGG
GCGGGTGAGTCACCCACACAAAGGAAAAGGGCCTTTCCGTCCTCAGCCGTCGCTTCATGTGACTCCACGG
AGTACCGGGCGCCGTCCAGGCACCTCGATTAGTTCTCGAGCTTTTGGAGTACGTCGTCTTTAGGTTGGGG
GGAGGGGTTTTATGCGATGGAGTTTCCCCACACTGAGTGGGTGGAGACTGAAGTTAGGCCAGCTTGGCAC
TTGATGTAATTCTCCTTGGAATTTGCCCTTTTTGAGTTTGGATCTTGGTTCATTCTCAAGCCTCAGACAG
TGGTTCAAAGTTTTTTTCTTCCATTTCAGGTGTCGTGAGGCTAGCACCGCCACC
[3738 nt withheld, positions 4115-7852]
TAGTAATGAACTAGTCCGTAACTTGAAAGTATTTCGATTTCTTGGCTTTATATATCTTGTGGAAAGGACG
AGTCGCTACCCTCGTAACGGCTTGTACGCGTTAAGTCGACAATCAACCTCTGGATTACAAAATTTGTGAA
AGATTGACTGGTATTCTTAACTATGTTGCTCCTTTTACGCTATGTGGATACGCTGCTTTAATGCCTTTGT
ATCATGCTATTGCTTCCCGTATGGCTTTCATTTTCTCCTCCTTGTATAAATCCTGGTTGCTGTCTCTTTA
TGAGGAGTTGTGGCCCGTTGTCAGGCAACGTGGCGTGGTGTGCACTGTGTTTGCTGACGCAACCCCCACT
GGTTGGGGCATTGCCACCACCTGTCAGCTCCTTTCCGGGACTTTCGCTTTCCCCCTCCCTATTGCCACGG
CGGAACTCATCGCCGCCTGCCTTGCCCGCTGCTGGACAGGGGCTCGGCTGTTGGGCACTGACAATTCCGT
GGTGTTGTCGGGGAAATCATCGTCCTTTCCTTGGCTGCTCGCCTGTGTTGCCACCTGGATTCTGCGCGGG
ACGTCCTTCTGCTACGTCCCTTCGGCCCTCAATCCAGCGGACCTTCCTTCCCGCGGCCTGCTGCCGGCTC
TGCGGCCTCTTCCGCGTCTTCGCCTTCGCCCTCAGACGAGTCGGATCTCCCTTTGGGCCGCCTCCCCGCG
TCGACTTTAAGACCAATGACTTACAAGGCAGCTGTAGATCTTAGCCACTTTTTAAAAGAAAAGGGGGGAC
TGGAAGGGCTAATTCACTCCCAACGAAGACAAGATCTGCTTTTTGCTTGTACTGGGTCTCTCTGGTTAGA
CCAGATCTGAGCCTGGGAGCTCTCTGGCTAACTAGGGAACCCACTGCTTAAGCCTCAATAAAGCTTGCCT
TGAGTGCTTCAAGTAGTGTGTGCCCGTCTGTTGTGTGACTCTGGTAACTAGAGATCCCTCAGACCCTTTT
AGTCAGTGTGGAAAATCTCTAGCAGTACGTATAGTAGTTCATGTCATCTTATTATTCAGTATTTATAACT
TGCAAAGAAATGAATATCAGAGAGTGAGAGGAACTTGTTTATTGCAGCTTATAATGGTTACAAATAAAGC
AATAGCATCACAAATTTCACAAATAAAGCATTTTTTTCACTGCATTCTAGTTGTGGTTTGTCCAAACTCA
TCAATGTATCTTATCATGTCTGGCTCTAGCTATCCCGCCCCTAACTCCGCCCATCCCGCCCCTAACTCCG
CCCAGTTCCGCCCATTCTCCGCCCCATGGCTGACTAATTTTTTTTATTTATGCAGAGGCCGAGGCCGCCT
CGGCCTCTGAGCTATTCCAGAAGTAGTGAGGAGGCTTTTTTGGAGGCCTAGGGACGTACCCAATTCGCCC
TATAGTGAGTCGTATTACGCGCGCTCACTGGCCGTCGTTTTACAACGTCGTGACTGGGAAAACCCTGGCG
TTACCCAACTTAATCGCCTTGCAGCACATCCCCCTTTCGCCAGCTGGCGTAATAGCGAAGAGGCCCGCAC
CGATCGCCCTTCCCAACAGTTGCGCAGCCTGAATGGCGAATGGG
[124 nt withheld, positions 9437-9560]
C
[91 nt withheld, positions 9562-9652]
A
[49 nt withheld, positions 9654-9702]
CCTTTGACGTTGGAGTCCACGTTCTTT
[37 nt withheld, positions 9730-9766]
ACCCTATCTCGGTCTATTCTTTTGATTTATAAGGGATTTTGCCGATTTCGGCCTATTGGTTAAAAAATGA
GCTGATTTAACAAAAATTTAACGCGAATTTTAACAAAATATTAACGCTTACAATTTAGGTGGCACTTTTC
GGGGAAATGTGCGCGGAACCCCTATTTGTTTATTTTTCTAAATACATTCAAATATGTATCCGCTCATGAG
ACAATAACCCTGATAAATGCTTCAATAATATTGAAAAAGGAAGAGTATGAGTATTCAACATTTCCGTGTC
GCCCTTATTCCCTTTTTTGCGGCATTTTGCCTTCCTGTTTTTGCTCACCCAGAAACGCTGGTGAAAGTAA
AAGATGCTGAAGATCAGTTGGGTGCACGAGTGGGTTACATCGAACTGGATCTCAACAGCGGTAAGATCCT
TGAGAGTTTTCGCCCCGAAGAACGTTTTCCAATGATGAGCACTTTTAAAGTTCTGCTATGTGGCGCGGTA
TTATCCCGTATTGACGCCGGGCAAGAGCAACTCGGTCGCCGCATACACTATTCTCAGAATGACTTGGTTG
AGTACTCACCAGTCACAGAAAAGCATCTTACGGATGGCATGACAGTAAGAGAATTATGCAGTGCTGCCAT
AACCATGAGTGATAACACTGCGGCCAACTTACTTCTGACAACGATCGGAGGACCGAAGGAGCTAACCGCT
TTTTTGCACAACATGGGGGATCATGTAACTCGCCTTGATCGTTGGGAACCGGAGCTGAATGAAGCCATAC
CAAACGACGAGCGTGACACCACGATGCCTGTAGCAATGGCAACAACGTTGCGCAAACTATTAACTGGCGA
ACTACTTACTCTAGCTTCCCGGCAACAATTAATAGACTGGATGGAGGCGGATAAAGTTGCAGGACCACTT
CTGCGCTCGGCCCTTCCGGCTGGCTGGTTTATTGCTGATAAATCTGGAGCCGGTGAGCGTGGGTCTCGCG
GTATCATTGCAGCACTGGGGCCAGATGGTAAGCCCTCCCGTATCGTAGTTATCTACACGACGGGGAGTCA
GGCAACTATGGATGAACGAAATAGACAGATCGCTGAGATAGGTGCCTCACTGATTAAGCATTGGTAACTG
TCAGACCAAGTTTACTCATATATACTTTAGATTGATTTAAAACTTCATTTTTAATTTAAAAGGATCTAGG
TGAAGATCCTTTTTGATAATCTCATGACCAAAATCCCTTAACGTGAGTTTTCGTTCCACTGAGCGTCAGA
CCCCGTAGAAAAGATCAAAGGATCTTCTTGAGATCCTTTTTTTCTGCGCGTAATCTGCTGCTTGCAAACA
AAAAAACCACCGCTACCAGCGGTGGTTTGTTTGCCGGATCAAGAGCTACCAACTCTTTTTCCGAAGGTAA
CTGGCTTCAGCAGAGCGCAGATACCAAATACTGTTCTTCTAGTGTAGCCGTAGTTAGGCCACCACTTCAA
GAACTCTGTAGCACCGCCTACATACCTCGCTCTGCTAATCCTGTTACCAGTGGCTGCTGCCAGTGGCGAT
AAGTCGTGTCTTACCGGGTTGGACTCAAGACGATAGTTACCGGATAAGGCGCAGCGGTCGGGCTGAACGG
GGGGTTCGTGCACACAGCCCAGCTTGGAGCGAACGACCTACACCGAACTGAGATACCTACAGCGTGAGCT
ATGAGAAAGCGCCACGCTTCCCGAAGGGAGAAAGGCGGACAGGTATCCGGTAAGCGGCAGGGTCGGAACA
GGAGAGCGCACGAGGGAGCTTCCAGGGGGAAACGCCTGGTATCTTTATAGTCCTGTCGGGTTTCGCCACC
TCTGACTTGAGCGTCGATTTTTGTGATGCTCGTCAGGGGGGCGGAGCCTATGGAAAAACGCCAGCAACGC
GGCCTTTTTACGGTTCCTGGCCTTTTGCTGGCCTTTTGCTCACATGTTCTTTCCTGCGTTATCCCCTGAT
TCTGTGGATAACCGTATTACCGCCTTTGAGTGAGCTGATACCGCTCGCCGCAGCCGAACGACCGAGCGCA
GCGAGTCAGTGAGCGAGGAAGCGGAAGAGCGCCCAATACGCAAACCGCCTCTCCCCGCGCGTTGGCCGAT
TCATTAATGCAGCTGGCACGACAGGTTTCCCGACTGGAAAGCGGGCAGTGAGCGCAACGCAATTAATGTG
AGTTAGCTCACTCATTAGGCACCCCAGGCTTTACACTTTATGCTTCCGGCTCGTATGTTGTGTGGAATTG
TGAGCGGATAACAATTTCACACAGGAAACAGCTATGACCATGATTACGCCAAGCGCGCAATTAACCCTCA
CTAAAGGGAACAAAAGCTGGAGCTGCAAGC
Features (pLannotate 1.2.2; 31 found; start..end, strand, type, name):
      5..231     +  promoter       RSV promoter: Rous sarcoma virus enhancer/promoter
    232..412     +  LTR            5' LTR (truncated): truncated 5' long terminal repeat (LTR) from HIV-1
    459..584     +  misc_feature   HIV-1 Ψ: packaging signal of human immunodeficiency virus type 1
    568..931     +  CDS            HIV-1 gag (fragment): gag protein from human immunodeficiency virus 1; gag
   1077..1310    +  misc_feature   RRE: The Rev response element (RRE) of HIV-1 allows for Rev-dependent mRNA export from the nucleus to the cytoplasm.
   1687..1713    +  CDS            Rev (fragment): human immunodeficiency virus 1 (HIV-1) Rev protein; rev; enhances nuclear export of unspliced and incompletely spliced viral mRNAs
   1720..1743    +  promoter       SV40 promoter (fragment): SV40 early promoter
   1744..1815    +  promoter       SV40 promoter (fragment): SV40 enhancer and early promoter
   1839..1974    +  rep_origin     SV40 ori: SV40 origin of replication
   2020..2616    +  CDS            PuroR (fragment): puromycin N-acetyltransferase; pac from Streptomyces; confers resistance to puromycin
   2665..2782    +  misc_feature   cPPT/CTS: central polypurine tract and central termination sequence of HIV-1
   2847..2913    +  CDS            small t antigen (fragment): SV40 (simian virus 40) small t antigen
   2920..4098    +  promoter       EF-1α promoter: strong constitutive promoter for human elongation factor EF-1α
   4115..7852    +  CDS            JARID2 (sequence withheld): JARD2_HUMAN - Also known as JMJ. Experimental evidence at protein level: Swiss-Prot protein existence level 1. Regulator of histone methyltransferase complexes that plays an essential role in embryonic development, including heart and liver development, neural tube fusion process and hematopoiesis (PubMed:20075857). Acts as an accessory subunit for the core PRC2 (Polycomb repressive complex 2) complex, which mediates histone H3K27 (H3K27me3) trimethylation on chromatin (PubMed:20075857, PubMed:29499137, PubMed:31959557). Binds DNA and mediates the recruitment of the PRC2 complex to target gene
   7868..7921    +  promoter       U6 promoter (fragment): RNA polymerase III promoter for human U6 snRNA
   7963..8551    +  misc_feature   WPRE: woodchuck hepatitis virus posttranscriptional regulatory element
   8602..8621    +  misc_feature   cPPT/CTS (fragment): central polypurine tract and central termination sequence of HIV-1
   8623..8856    +  LTR            3' LTR (ΔU3): self-inactivating 3' long terminal repeat (LTR) from HIV-1
   8934..9055    +  polyA_signal   SV40 poly(A) signal: SV40 polyadenylation signal
   9095..9230    +  rep_origin     SV40 ori: SV40 origin of replication
   9251..9269    -  promoter       T7 promoter: promoter for bacteriophage T7 RNA polymerase
   9277..9432    +  CDS            lacZα (fragment): LacZα fragment of β-galactosidase; lacZ fragment
   9437..9865    +  rep_origin     f1 ori (sequence partly withheld): f1 bacteriophage origin of replication; arrow indicates direction of (+) strand synthesis
   9918..10022   +  promoter       AmpR promoter: bla
  10023..10883   +  CDS            AmpR: β-lactamase; bla; confers resistance to ampicillin, carbenicillin, and related antibiotics
  11054..11642   +  rep_origin     ori: high-copy-number ColE1/pMB1/pBR322/pUC origin of replication
  11825..11917   +  CDS            lacI (fragment): lac repressor; lacI; The lac repressor binds to the lac operator to inhibit transcription in E. coli. This inhibition can be relieved by adding lactose or isopropyl-β-D-thiogalactopyranoside (IPTG).
  11930..11951   +  protein_bind   CAP binding site: CAP binding activates transcription in the presence of cAMP. E. coli catabolite activator protein
  11966..11996   +  promoter       lac promoter: promoter for the E. coli lac operon
  12000..12022   +  protein_bind   lac operator (fragment): The lac repressor binds to the lac operator to inhibit transcription in E. coli. This inhibition can be relieved by adding lactose or isopropyl-β-D-thiogalactopyranoside (IPTG). lac repressor encoded by lacI
  12065..12083   +  promoter       T3 promoter: promoter for bacteriophage T3 RNA polymerase
