[The description below was written by a language model from this plasmid's Addgene catalogue record and pLannotate feature annotations shown in this document.]
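Description:
TFORF1307 is a lentiviral mammalian expression plasmid built on the pLX_TRC317 backbone, carrying the human JARID2 open reading frame as one member of a barcoded transcription factor ORF collection. It is propagated in E. coli through a high-copy ColE1/pUC-type origin with ampicillin selection (AmpR under its own bla promoter). An f1 origin and remnants of a lac/lacZα cloning region flanked by T7 and T3 promoters are also present in the bacterial portion. The depositor notes that the plasmid can recombine, as is common for LTR-containing vectors.

The viral portion has a third-generation, self-inactivating layout. An RSV promoter drives a truncated HIV-1 5' LTR, followed by the Ψ packaging signal with a gag fragment, the Rev response element for Rev-dependent nuclear export of the genomic RNA, a cPPT/CTS element, and a ΔU3 3' LTR followed by an SV40 polyadenylation signal. Two expression units lie between the LTRs. An SV40 early promoter/origin region drives puromycin N-acetyltransferase for selection of transduced cells, and the EF-1α promoter drives constitutive expression of JARID2. JARID2 is an accessory subunit of Polycomb repressive complex 2 that helps recruit the complex to target genes. A WPRE downstream of the ORF enhances transcript stability and expression.

According to the record, each vector in the collection carries a unique 24-bp barcode, which allows the overexpressed factor to be identified in pooled screens. The barcode is not annotated in the feature table, so its position is not stated. The short U6 promoter fragment annotated between the ORF and the WPRE is not explained in the record. The construct is intended for lentiviral overexpression of JARID2, individually or in pooled transcription factor screens such as directed differentiation studies.
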