Addgene plasmid #142371: TFORF1307
Purpose: Lentiviral vector for overexpressing transcription factor ORFs with unique 24-bp barcodes. Barcodes facilitate identification of transcription factors in pooled screens.
Depositing lab: Feng Zhang. Depositing organization: Broad Institute. Publication: A transcription factor atlas of directed differentiation. Joung J, Ma S, Tay T, Geiger-Schuller KR, Kirchgatterer PC, Verdine VK, Guo B, Arias-Garcia MA, Allen WE, Singh A, Kuksenko O, Abudayyeh OO, Gootenberg JS, Fu Z, Macrae RK, Buenrostro JD, Regev A, Zhang F. Cell. 2023 Jan 5;186(1):209-229.e26. doi: 10.1016/j.cell.2022.11.026. PubMed 36608654.
Backbone
  Vector backbone: pLX_TRC317
  Backbone manufacturer: Broad Institute Genetic Perturbation Platform
  Backbone size w/o insert (bp): 8264
  Vector type: Mammalian Expression, Lentiviral
  Selectable markers: Puromycin
Growth in bacteria
  Bacterial resistance: Ampicillin, 100 μg/mL
  Growth temperature: 37°C
  Growth strain: NEB Stable
  Copy number: High Copy
Gene/Insert
  Gene/Insert name: JARID2
  Species: H. sapiens (human)
  Insert size (bp): 3842
  Entrez Gene: JARID2 (a.k.a. DIDDF, JMJ)
  Promoter: EF1a
  Cloning method: Unknown
  Sequencing primers: 5′ GGGTGGAGACTGAAGTTAGGCCAG; 3′ CACATAGCGTAAAAGGAGCAACATAG
Terms and licenses: Academic/Nonprofit Terms; Industry Terms: Not Available to Industry
Depositor comments: NM_004973,ENST00000341776 . The transcription factor ORF portion of this plasmid was synthesized by Genewiz. Please test multiple small colonies in case of plasmid recombination. To make this collection available in a timely manner, a portion of this collection was not fully sequenced by Addgene. If an Addgene verified full plasmid sequence is not available, please contact us prior to placing an order to request the full sequence.
How to cite: TFORF1307 was a gift from Feng Zhang (Addgene plasmid # 142371 ; http://n2t.net/addgene:142371 ; RRID:Addgene_142371)
