>Addgene plasmid #142371 | TFORF1307 | depositor partial sequence | sequence record 279251 | Insert
ACCGCCACC
[3738 nt withheld, positions 10-3747]
TAGTAATGAACTAGTCCGTAACTTGAAAGTATTTCGATTTCTTGGCTTTATATATCTTGTGGAAAGGACG
AGTCGCTACCCTCGTAACGGCTTGT
