>Addgene plasmid #142371 | TFORF1307 | depositor partial sequence | sequence record 279252 | Barcode
GTCGCTACCCTCGTAACGGCTTGT
